Addgene plasmid #8632: Human ICAM-1
Depositing lab: Timothy Springer. Depositing organization: Boston Children's Hospital. Publication: Primary structure of ICAM-1 demonstrates interaction between members of the immunoglobulin and integrin supergene families. Staunton DE, Marlin SD, Stratowa C, Dustin ML, Springer TA. Cell 1988 Mar 25;52(6):925-33. 10.1016/0092-8674(88)90434-5 PubMed 3349522.
Backbone
  Vector backbone: pCDM8
  Backbone manufacturer: BCCM/LMBP
  Backbone size w/o insert (bp): 4356
  Vector type: Mammalian Expression
Growth in bacteria
  Bacterial resistance: Ampicillin and Tetracycline, 100 & 10 μg/mL
  Growth temperature: 37°C
  Growth strain: MC1061/P3
  Growth instructions: The host strain is MC1061/P3 and the bacteria should be cultured in 12.5ug/mL ampicillin and 16ug/mL tetracycline. (supF)
  Copy number: Unknown
Gene/Insert
  Gene/Insert name: ICAM-1 (alt names: CD54; pCD1.8)
  Species: H. sapiens (human)
  Insert size (bp): 1800
  GenBank ID: NM_000201.1
  Entrez Gene: ICAM1 (a.k.a. BB2, CD54, P3.58)
  Cloning method: Restriction Enzyme; 5′ cloning site XbaI (not destroyed); 3′ cloning site XbaI (not destroyed)
  Sequencing primers: 5′ T7
Terms and licenses: Academic/Nonprofit Terms; Industry Terms: Not Available to Industry
Depositor comments: This clone will direct the expression of functional human ICAM-1 in a variety of cell types. This sequence has been deposited in Genbank with accession number J03132. Also see refs: Nature 329, 840-842 (1987) and Nature 339, 61-64 (1989) Please use either GenBank IDs NM_000201.1 or J03132.1 as a refence sequence for the ICAM-1 insert in this plasmid. GenBank ID NM_000201.2 (updated after this plasmid was created) is not accurate for comparison.
How to cite: Human ICAM-1 was a gift from Timothy Springer (Addgene plasmid # 8632 ; http://n2t.net/addgene:8632 ; RRID:Addgene_8632)
