[The description below was written by a language model from this plasmid's Addgene catalogue record and pLannotate feature annotations shown in this document.]
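Description:
Human ICAM-1 (also recorded as CD54 or pCD1.8) is a mammalian expression plasmid built on the pCDM8 backbone and carrying an approximately 1.8 kb human ICAM1 cDNA inserted between two retained XbaI sites. The sequenced record is 5,831 nt, somewhat less than the sum of the listed backbone and insert sizes. The ICAM1 open reading frame lies downstream of the human cytomegalovirus immediate-early enhancer and promoter, with a short HIV-1 LTR-derived fragment and a T7 promoter in the leader; the T7 site also serves as the 5′ sequencing primer site. Downstream, the SV40 small t intron and SV40 polyadenylation signal provide splicing and 3′ end processing. The small t and large T antigen fragments annotated in this region are remnants of that SV40 processing cassette rather than expressed payloads.

The plasmid carries no conventional antibiotic resistance gene. Instead it encodes supF, an amber-suppressor tyrosine tRNA. Selection relies on the MC1061/P3 host, whose P3 episome is understood to carry amber-mutated ampicillin and tetracycline resistance genes that become functional only when supF is present, which explains the dual-drug selection listed. Bacterial replication uses a ColE1/pUC-type origin, and an f1 origin with an adjacent M13 gene IV fragment allows single-stranded DNA production. An SV40 origin permits episomal amplification in cells expressing large T antigen, such as COS cells, and neighbouring polyomavirus VP1/VP2-like fragments indicate additional polyomavirus-derived sequence in the backbone. According to the depositor, the clone directs expression of functional human ICAM-1 in a variety of cell types. The depositor also advises comparing the insert with the original GenBank entries rather than the later revised reference sequence.
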