Features (pLannotate 1.2.2; 18 found; start..end, strand, type, name):
    124..503     +  enhancer       CMV enhancer: human cytomegalovirus immediate early enhancer
    504..707     +  promoter       CMV promoter: human cytomegalovirus (CMV) immediate early promoter
    703..736     +  LTR            5' LTR (truncated) (fragment): truncated 5' long terminal repeat (LTR) from HIV-1
    752..770     +  promoter       T7 promoter: promoter for bacteriophage T7 RNA polymerase
    872..2467    +  CDS            ICAM1: ICAM1_HUMAN - Experimental evidence at protein level: Swiss-Prot protein existence level 1. (Microbial infection) Upon Kaposi's sarcoma-associated herpesvirus/HHV-8 infection, is degraded by viral E3 ubiquitin ligase MIR2, presumably to prevent lysis of infected cells by cytotoxic T- lymphocytes and NK cell. From Homo sapiens (Human).
   2716..2790    +  CDS            small t antigen (fragment): SV40 (simian virus 40) small t antigen
   2792..2857    +  intron         small t intron: SV40 (simian virus 40) small t antigen intron
   2987..3007    +  CDS            SV40 NLS: nuclear localization signal of SV40 (simian virus 40) large T antigen
   3014..3148    +  CDS            LT_POVHA (fragment): Protein inferred from homology: Swiss-Prot protein existence level 3. Isoform large T antigen is a key early protein essential for both driving viral replication and inducing cellular transformation. Plays a role in viral genome replication by driving entry of quiescent cells into the cell cycle and by autoregulating the synthesis of viral early mRNA. Displays highly oncogenic activities by corrupting the host cellular checkpoint mechanisms that guard cell division and the transcription, replication, and repair of DNA. Participates in the modulation of cellular gene expression preceeding viral
   3173..3256    +  CDS            large T antigen (fragment): large T antigen from SV40 (simian virus 40)
   3279..3413    +  polyA_signal   SV40 poly(A) signal: SV40 polyadenylation signal
   3408..3779    -  CDS            VP2_POVMC (fragment): Experimental evidence at protein level: Swiss-Prot protein existence level 1. [Isoform VP3]: structural protein that resides within the core of the capsid surrounded by 72 VP1 pentamers. Following virus endocytosis and trafficking to the endoplasmic reticulum, VP2 and VP3 form oligomers and integrate into the endoplasmic reticulum membrane. Heterooligomer VP2-VP3 may create a viroporin for transporting the viral genome across the endoplasmic reticulum membrane to the cytoplasm. Nuclear entry of the viral DNA involves the selective exposure and importin recognition of VP2 or Vp3 nuclear localiz
   4151..4249    -  CDS            VP1_POVMP (fragment): Experimental evidence at protein level: Swiss-Prot protein existence level 1. Forms an icosahedral capsid with a T=7 symmetry and a 40 nm diameter. The capsid is composed of 72 pentamers linked to each other by disulfide bonds and associated with VP2 or VP3 proteins. Interacts with terminal alpha(2,3)-linked sialic acids on the cell surface to provide virion attachment to target cell. This attachment induces virion internalization predominantly through caveolin-mediated endocytosis. Once attached, the virion is internalized by caveolin- mediated endocytosis and traffics to the endoplasmic reti
   4260..4395    +  rep_origin     SV40 ori: SV40 origin of replication
   4421..4989    +  rep_origin     ori: high-copy-number ColE1/pMB1/pBR322/pUC origin of replication
   5022..5480    -  rep_origin     f1 ori (sequence partly withheld): f1 bacteriophage origin of replication; arrow indicates direction of (+) strand synthesis
   5468..5589    -  CDS            M13 gene IV (fragment) (sequence withheld): pIV; IV; phage assembly
   5603..5782    -  tRNA           supF: E. coli amber-suppressor tyrosine tRNA
>Addgene plasmid #8632 | Human ICAM-1 | addgene full sequence | sequence record 202033 | Addgene NGS Result
AGTAGTGCGCGAGCAAAATTTAAGCTACAACAAGGCAAGGCTTGACCGACAATTGCATGAAGAATCTGCT
TAGGGTTAGGCGTTTTGCGCTGCTTCGCGATGTACGGGCCAGATATACGCGTTGACATTGATTATTGACT
AGTTATTAATAGTAATCAATTACGGGGTCATTAGTTCATAGCCCATATATGGAGTTCCGCGTTACATAAC
TTACGGTAAATGGCCCGCCTGGCTGACCGCCCAACGACCCCCGCCCATTGACGTCAATAATGACGTATGT
TCCCATAGTAACGCCAATAGGGACTTTCCATTGACGTCAATGGGTGGAGTATTTACGGTAAACTGCCCAC
TTGGCAGTACATCAAGTGTATCATATGCCAAGTACGCCCCCTATTGACGTCAATGACGGTAAATGGCCCG
CCTGGCATTATGCCCAGTACATGACCTTATGGGACTTTCCTACTTGGCAGTACATCTACGTATTAGTCAT
CGCTATTACCATGGTGATGCGGTTTTGGCAGTACATCAATGGGCGTGGATAGCGGTTTGACTCACGGGGA
TTTCCAAGTCTCCACCCCATTGACGTCAATGGGAGTTTGTTTTGGCACCAAAATCAACGGGACTTTCCAA
AATGTCGTAACAACTCCGCCCCATTGACGCAAATGGGCGGTAGGCGTGTACGGTGGGAGGTCTATATAAG
CAGAGCTCTCTGGCTAACTAGAGAACCCACTGCTTACTGGCTTATCGAAATTAATACGACTCACTATAGG
GAGACCCAAGCTTCTAGAGATCCCTCGACCTCGAGATCCATTGTGCTCTAAAGTCGACGCTGAGCTCCTC
TGCTACTCAGAGTTGCAACCTCAGCCTCGCTATGGCTCCCAGCAGCCCCCGGCCCGCGCTGCCCGCACTC
CTGGTCCTGCTCGGGGCTCTGTTCCCAGGACCTGGCAATGCCCAGACATCTGTGTCCCCCTCAAAAGTCA
TCCTGCCCCGGGGAGGCTCCGTGCTGGTGACATGCAGCACCTCCTGTGACCAGCCCAAGTTGTTGGGCAT
AGAGACCCCGTTGCCTAAAAAGGAGTTGCTCCTGCCTGGGAACAACCGGAAGGTGTATGAACTGAGCAAT
GTGCAAGAAGATAGCCAACCAATGTGCTATTCAAACTGCCCTGATGGGCAGTCAACAGCTAAAACCTTCC
TCACCGTGTACTGGACTCCAGAACGGGTGGAACTGGCACCCCTCCCCTCTTGGCAGCCAGTGGGCAAGAA
CCTTACCCTACGCTGCCAGGTGGAGGGTGGGGCACCCCGGGCCAACCTCACCGTGGTGCTGCTCCGTGGG
GAGAAGGAGCTGAAACGGGAGCCAGCTGTGGGGGAGCCCGCTGAGGTCACGACCACGGTGCTGGTGAGGA
GAGATCACCATGGAGCCAATTTCTCGTGCCGCACTGAACTGGACCTGCGGCCCCAAGGGCTGGAGCTGTT
TGAGAACACCTCGGCCCCCTACCAGCTCCAGACCTTTGTCCTGCCAGCGACTCCCCCACAACTTGTCAGC
CCCCGGGTCCTAGAGGTGGACACGCAGGGGACCGTGGTCTGTTCCCTGGACGGGCTGTTCCCAGTCTCGG
AGGCCCAGGTCCACCTGGCACTGGGGGACCAGAGGTTGAACCCCACAGTCACCTATGGCAACGACTCCTT
CTCGGCCAAGGCCTCAGTCAGTGTGACCGCAGAGGACGAGGGCACCCAGCGGCTGACGTGTGCAGTAATA
CTGGGGAACCAGAGCCAGGAGACACTGCAGACAGTGACCATCTACAGCTTTCCGGCGCCCAACGTGATTC
TGACGAAGCCAGAGGTCTCAGAAGGGACCGAGGTGACAGTGAAGTGTGAGGCCCACCCTAGAGCCAAGGT
GACGCTGAATGGGGTTCCAGCCCAGCCACTGGGCCCGAGGGCCCAGCTCCTGCTGAAGGCCACCCCAGAG
GACAACGGGCGCAGCTTCTCCTGCTCTGCAACCCTGGAGGTGGCCGGCCAGCTTATACACAAGAACCAGA
CCCGGGAGCTTCGTGTCCTGTATGGCCCCCGACTGGACGAGAGGGATTGTCCGGGAAACTGGACGTGGCC
AGAAAATTCCCAGCAGACTCCAATGTGCCAGGCTTGGGGGAACCCATTGCCCGAGCTCAAGTGTCTAAAG
GATGGCACTTTCCCACTGCCCATCGGGGAATCAGTGACTGTCACTCGAGATCTTGAGGGCACCTACCTCT
GTCGGGCCAGGAGCACTCAAGGGGAGGTCACCCGCGAGGTGACCGTGAATGTGCTCTCCCCCCGGTATGA
GATTGTCATCATCACTGTGGTAGCAGCCGCAGTCATAATGGGCACTGCAGGCCTCAGCACGTACCTCTAT
AACCGCCAGCGGAAGATCAAGAAATACAGACTACAACAGGCCCAAAAAGGGACCCCCATGAAACCGAACA
CACAAGCCACGCCTCCCTGAACCTATCCCGGGACAGGGCCTCTTCCTCGGCCTTCCCATATTGGTGGCAG
TGGTGCCACACTGAACAGAGTGGAAGACATATGCCATGCAGCTACACCTACCGGCCCTGGGACGCCGGAG
GACAGGGCATTGTCCTCAGTCAGATACAACAGCATTTGGGGCCATGCTTTAGAGCACAATGGATCTCGAG
GGATCTTCCATACCTACCAGTTCTGCGCCTGCAGGTCGCGGCCGCGACTCTAGAGGATCTTTGTGAAGGA
ACCTTACTTCTGTGGTGTGACATAATTGGACAAACTACCTACAGAGATTTAAAGCTCTAAGGTAAATATA
AAATTTTTAAGTGTATAATGTGTTAAACTACTGATTCTAATTGTTTGTGTATTTTAGATTCCAACCTATG
GAACTGATGAATGGGAGCAGTGGTGGAATGCCTTTAATGAGGAAAACCTGTTTTGCTCAGAAGAAATGCC
ATCTAGTGATGATGAGGCTACTGCTGACTCTCAACATTCTACTCCTCCAAAAAAGAAGAGAAAGGTAGAA
GACCCCAAGGACTTTCCTTCAGAATTGCTAAGTTTTTTGAGTCATGCTGTGTTTAGTAATAGAACTCTTG
CTTGCTTTGCTATTTACACCACAAAGGAAAAAGCTGCACTGCTATACAAGAAAATTATGGAAAAATATTT
GATGTATAGTGCCTTGACTAGAGATCATAATCAGCCATACCACATTTGTAGAGGTTTTACTTGCTTTAAA
AAACCTCCCACACCTCCCCCTGAACCTGAAACATAAAATGAATGCAATTGTTGTTGTTAACTTGTTTATT
GCAGCTTATAATGGTTACAAATAAAGCAATAGCATCACAAATTTCACAAATAAAGCATTTTTTTCACTGC
ATTCTAGTTGTGGTTTGTCCAAACTCATCAATGTATCTTATCATGTCTGGATCCCGCCATGGTATCAACG
CCATATTTCTATTTACAGTAGGGACCTCTTCGTTGTGTAGGTACCGCTGTATTCCTAGGGAAATAGTAGA
GGCACCTTGAACTGTCTGCATCAGCCATATAGCCCCCGCTGTTCGATTTACAAACACAGGCACAGTACTG
ACAAACCCATACACCTCCTCTGAAATACCCATAGTTGCTAGGGCTGTCTCCGAACTCATTACACCCTCCA
AAGTCAGAGCTGTAATTTCGCCATCAAGGGCAGCGAGGGCTTCTCCAGATAAAATAGCTTCTGCCGAGAG
TCCCGTAAGGGTAGACACTTCAGCTAATCCCTCGATGAGGTCTACTAGAATAGTCAGTGCGGCTCCCATT
TTGAAAATTCACTTACTTGATCAGCTTCAGAAGATGGCGGAGGGCCTCCAACACAGTAATTTTCCTCCCG
ACTCTTAAAATAGAAAATGTCAAGTCAGTTAAGCAGGAAGTGACTAACTGACCGCAGCTGGCCGTGCGAC
ATCCTCTTTTAATTAGTTGCTAGGCAACTGCCCTCCAGAGGGCAGTGTGGTTTTGCAAGAGGAAGCAAAA
AGCCTCTCCACCCAGGCCTAGAATGTTTCCACCCAATCATTACTATGACAACAGCTGTTTTTTTTAGTAT
TAAGCAGAGGCCGGGGGCCCCTGGCCTCCGCTTACTCTGGAGAAAAAGAAGAGAGGCATTGTAGAGGCTT
CCAGAGGCAACTTGTCAAAACAGGACTGCTTCTATTTCTGTCACACTGTCTGGCCCTGTCACAAGGTCCA
GCACCTCCATACCCCCTTTAATAAGCAGTTTGGGAACGGGTGCGGGTCTTACTCCGCCCATCCCGCCCCT
AACTCCGCCCAGTTCCGCCCATTCTCCGCCCCATGGCTGACTAATTTTTTTTATTTATGCAGAGGCCGAG
GCCGCCTCGGCCTCTGAGCTATTCCAGAAGTAGTGAGGAGGCTTTTTTGGAGGCCTAGGCTTTTGCAAAA
AGCTAATTCGGCGTAATCTGCTGCTTGCAAACAAAAAAACCACCGCTACCAGCGGTGGTTTGTTTGCCGG
ATCAAGAGCTACCAACTCTTTTTCCGAAGGTAACTGGCTTCAGCAGAGCGCAGATACCAAATACTGTCCT
TCTAGTGTAGCCGTAGTTAGGCCACCACTTCAAGAACTCTGTAGCACCGCCTACATACCTCGCTCTGCTG
AAGCCAGTTACCAGTGGCTGCTGCCAGTGGCGATAAGTCGTGTCTTACCGGGTTGGACTCAAGAGATAGT
TACCGGATAAGGCGCAGCGGTCGGGCTGAACGGGGGGTTCGTGCACACAGCCCAGCTTGGAGCGAACGAC
CTACACCGAACTGAGATACCTACAGCGTGAGCTATGAGAAAGCGCCACGCTTCCCGAAGGGAGAAAGGCG
GACAGGTATCCGGTAAGCGGCAGGGTCGGAACAGGAGAGCGCACGAGGGAGCTTCCAGGGGGAAACGCCT
GGTATCTTTATAGTCCTGTCGGGTTTCGCCACCTCTGACTTGAGCGTCGATTTTTGTGATGCTCGTCAGG
GGGGCGGAGCCTATGGAAAAACGCCAGCAACGCAAGCTAGCTTCTAGCTAGAAATTGTAAACGTTAATAT
TTTGTTAAAATTCGCGTTAAATTTTTGTTAAATCAGCTCATTTTTTAACCAATAGGCCGAAATCGGCAAA
ATCCCTTATAAATCAAAAGAATAGCCCGAGATAGGGT
[37 nt withheld, positions 5148-5184]
AAAGAACGTGGACTCCAACGTCAAAGGGCGAAAAACCGTCTATCAGGGCGATGGCC
[115 nt withheld, positions 5241-5355]
G
[233 nt withheld, positions 5357-5589]
CTGGACCGCGGTCTTTCGGACTTTTGAAAGTGATGGTGGTGGGGGAAGGATTCGAACCTTCGAAGTCGAT
GACGGCAGATTTAGAGTCTGCTCCCTTTGGCCGCTCGGGAACCCCACCACAGGTAATGCTTTTACTGGCC
TGCTCCCTTATCGGGAAGCGGGGCGCATCATATCAAATGACGCGCCGCTGTAAAGTGTTACGTTGAGAAA
GCTGCTCCCTGCTTGTGTGTTGGAGGTCGCTG
